Addgene plasmid #62836: pHL2053
Purpose: Lim Lab plasmid: AmpR + PLlacO-1::T710::hfq::T1 termintor + PLtetO-1m9::ompC::gfp::T1T2 terminator + ColE1
Depositing lab: Han Lim. Depositing organization: University of California, Berkeley. Publication: Paradoxical suppression of small RNA activity at high Hfq concentrations due to random-order binding. Sagawa S, Shin JE, Hussein R, Lim HN. Nucleic Acids Res. 2015 Aug 10. pii: gkv777. 10.1093/nar/gkv777 PubMed 26261213.
Backbone
  Vector backbone: unknown-ColE1 ori
  Backbone manufacturer: Lim Lab
  Vector type: Bacterial Expression, Synthetic Biology
Growth in bacteria
  Bacterial resistance: Ampicillin, 100 μg/mL
  Growth temperature: 37°C
  Growth strain: DH5alpha
  Copy number: Unknown
Gene/Insert 1
  Gene/Insert name: T710 hfq leader
  Promoter: pLlacO-1
  Cloning method: Unknown
  Sequencing primers: 5′ unknown; 3′ T1ter-rev
Gene/Insert 2
  Gene/Insert name: gfp
  Promoter: pLtetO-1
  Tag / fusion protein: m9::ompC leader (N terminal on insert)
  Cloning method: Unknown
  Sequencing primers: 5′ unknown; 3′ GFP-R
Terms and licenses: Academic/Nonprofit Terms; Industry Terms: Not Available to Industry
How to cite: pHL2053 was a gift from Han Lim (Addgene plasmid # 62836 ; http://n2t.net/addgene:62836 ; RRID:Addgene_62836)
