[The description below was written by a language model from this plasmid's Addgene catalogue record.]
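Description:
pHL2053 is a bacterial expression and synthetic biology plasmid built on a ColE1-origin backbone whose exact parentage is recorded as unknown. It is propagated in E. coli and selected with ampicillin through an AmpR marker. The record lists its copy number as unknown. No feature table or size is provided, so the layout is known only from the catalogue summary.

The plasmid carries two independently regulated expression cassettes. In the first, the PLlacO-1 promoter, a synthetic lambda PL-derived promoter with lac operators that LacI represses and IPTG induces, drives hfq behind a leader designated T710, and the cassette ends at a T1 terminator. The name suggests a phage T7 gene 10-type translation leader, but the record does not spell this out. Hfq is the bacterial RNA chaperone that helps small regulatory RNAs pair with their mRNA targets.

In the second cassette, a PLtetO-1 promoter, noted in the summary as an "m9" variant and controlled by TetR, drives gfp fused at its N-terminal end to an ompC leader. This cassette is closed by T1T2 terminators. The ompC leader places GFP output under the post-transcriptional control that normally acts on the ompC message, so fluorescence reports on regulation of that target.

Together the cassettes allow Hfq levels to be adjusted from one promoter while reporter transcription is set separately from the other. This fits the associated study on how small RNA activity changes, and is paradoxically suppressed, at high Hfq concentrations. The plasmid encodes no small RNA according to the record, so any sRNA would presumably come from the host or a second construct.
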