>Addgene plasmid #62836 | pHL2053 | addgene partial sequence | sequence record 112475 | GFP-R 5'-CCATCTAATTCAACAAGAATTGGGACAAC-3'
CATGCTAGCTGGGACCAGGAGGGACAGTACTTTAACTTTCATGTTATTAACCCTCTGTTATATGCCTTTA
TTTGCTTTTTTATGCCACTGCATACTGATTAACCCTCATTAATCAGTCGGCAAGTCGACAGTCTCTCTAT
CACTGATAGGGATGTCAATCTCTATCACTGATAGGGACTCGAGGTGAAGACGAAAGGGCCTCGTGATACG
CCTATTTTTATAGGTTAATGTCATGATAATAATGGTTTCTTAGACGTCAGGTGGCACTTTTCGGGGAAAT
GTGCGCGGAACCCCTATTTGTTTATTTTTCTAAATACATTCAAATATGTATCCGCTCATGAGACAATAAC
CCTGATAAATGCTTCAATAATATTGAAAAAGGAAGAGTATGAGTATTCAACATTTCCGTGTCGCCCTTAT
TCCCTTTTTTGCGGCATTTTGCCTTCCTGTTTTTGCTCACCCAGAAACGCTGGTGAAAGTAAAAGATGCT
GAAGATCAGTTGGGTGCACGAGTGGGTTACATCGAACTGGATCTCAACAGCGGTAAGATCCTTGAGAGTT
TTCGCCCCGAAGAACGTTTTCCAATGATGAGCACTTTTAAAGTTCTGCTATGTGGCGCGGTATTATCCCG
TATTGACGCCGGGCAAGAGCAACTCGGTCGCCGCATACACTATTCTCAGAATGACTTGGTTGAGTACTCA
CCAGTCACAGAAAAGCATCTTACGGATGGCATGACAGTAAGAGAATTATGCAGTGCTGCCATAACCATGA
GTGATAACACTGCGGCCAACTTACTTCTGACAACGATCGGAGGACCGAAGGAGCTAACCGCTTTTTTGCA
CAACATGGGGGATCATGTAACTCGCCTTGATCGTTGGGAC
